>Addgene plasmid #18497 | T4 Lysozyme V103I WT* | addgene partial sequence | sequence record 24283 | 3primeUP
CTANTGGAAAAGCCCGCTCATTAGGCGGGCTCAGATCTGCTCATGTTTGACAGCTTATCATCGATAAGCT
TCGGCAATAAATTCTTGATATGTTTTCATATGTTTCCTTTAAATATTTTAATTAGTAATTGTCTATTCAA
GTAATTGTGAATATACTATCACAATTCCAAGAGAAAGTAAACAGCTTTATAGATTTTTATACGCGTCCCA
AGTGCCAGTTCTAAACGTTGTAATGACTCGTTTTGCGCGATTAGGTGTTTGATTATACCATCTACTTTTA
GCTAAGTTAACTGCTGCTTCATCCCAGCGTTTTTGTTGAAGCATACGTAAAGAGTTAGTAAATCCTGCCA
CACCGGTTTCTCCCATTTGGAAAATCATATTAATCAATGCAGCGCGACGAACCGCATCAAGAGAATCATA
AACCGGTTTTAATTTAGCATTTCTCAGAATTCCGCGAACAGCAGCATCAACATCCTGATTAAAGAGTTTT
TCAGCCTCATCTTTTGTAATTACACCATTAGTATTACGCCCAATAGCTTTATCTAATTCAGATTTAGCAG
CATTAAGTGATGGACTTTTTGTAAGCAAATGACCGATGCCAATAGTGTAATAGCCTTCTGTGTCTTTATA
GATTTTAAGTCTAAGACCTTCATCTATACGTAACATTTCAAATATATTCATAATACCTCCTAAGCATCGA
TGGATCCTGTTTCCTGTGTGAAATTGTTATCCGCTCACAATTCCACACATTATACGAGCCGATGATTAAT
TGTCAACAGGGGGATGGGGAGTAGCTGATCCGGTCCNGTGTGAATGTATCCGCTCNCATCCCCAC
