[The description below was written by a language model from this plasmid's Addgene catalogue record.]
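Description:
T4 Lysozyme V103I WT* is a bacterial expression plasmid built on the pHS1403 backbone (about 5 kb without the insert) that carries the lysozyme gene of bacteriophage T4, the product of phage gene e. It is a high-copy plasmid propagated in E. coli under ampicillin selection. The record does not name the origin of replication or the promoter that drives expression, and no feature table is available to fill in those details.

The insert is roughly 600 bp and sits between a BamHI site on the 5′ side and a HindIII site on the 3′ side. Both sites were preserved by the cloning, so the fragment can be excised or exchanged. According to the depositor's notes, the BamHI site lies 27 bp from the start codon and the HindIII site 115 bp from the stop codon, so the fragment includes short flanking untranslated stretches around the coding sequence. The encoded protein carries the substitution V103I, a conservative valine-to-isoleucine change, in the background labelled "WT*". The record does not define that term, though in the T4 lysozyme literature it conventionally refers to a cysteine-free pseudo-wild-type version of the enzyme used as a reference background for point mutants. No affinity tags or fusion partners are listed.

The record does not state a specific application. A single-residue variant of this well-studied model enzyme in a bacterial expression vector is consistent with producing recombinant protein for studies of how individual substitutions affect protein structure, stability and folding.
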