Addgene plasmid #18497: T4 Lysozyme V103I WT*
Depositing lab: Brian Matthews. Depositing organization: University of Oregon.
Backbone
  Vector backbone: pHS1403
  Backbone size w/o insert (bp): 5000
  Vector type: Bacterial Expression
Growth in bacteria
  Bacterial resistance: Ampicillin, 100 μg/mL
  Growth temperature: 37°C
  Growth strain: DH5alpha
  Copy number: High Copy
Gene/Insert
  Gene/Insert name: T4 Lysozyme
  Species: Bacteriophage T4
  Insert size (bp): 600
  Mutation: V103I WT*
  GenBank ID: NP_049736
  Entrez Gene: e (a.k.a. T4p123)
  Cloning method: Restriction Enzyme; 5′ cloning site BamHI (not destroyed); 3′ cloning site HindIII (not destroyed)
  Sequencing primers: 5′ na; 3′ GGCGTATCACGAGGCCC
Terms and licenses: Academic/Nonprofit Terms; Industry Terms: Not Available to Industry
Depositor comments: The BamHI site is 27 bp from the ATG and the HindIII site is 115 bp from the stop.
How to cite: T4 Lysozyme V103I WT* was a gift from Brian Matthews (Addgene plasmid # 18497 ; http://n2t.net/addgene:18497 ; RRID:Addgene_18497)
